Addgene plasmid #237079: SmBiT-KRAS 4B G12C BiBiT Ready Vector
Purpose: Express SmBiT-KRAS 4B G12C Fusion Protein in Mammalian Cells under a CMV promoter
Depositing lab: Promega Corporation.
Backbone
  Vector backbone: pFN218K SmBiT CMV-BlastFlexi Vector
  Vector type: Mammalian Expression
  Selectable markers: Blasticidin
Growth in bacteria
  Bacterial resistance: Kanamycin, 50 μg/mL
  Growth temperature: 37°C
  Growth strain: DH5alpha
  Copy number: High Copy
Gene/Insert
  Gene/Insert name: KRAS
  Species: H. sapiens (human)
  Mutation: G12C
  Entrez Gene: KRAS (a.k.a. 'C-K-RAS, C-K-RAS, CFC2, K-RAS2A, K-RAS2B, K-RAS4A, K-RAS4B, K-Ras, K-Ras 2, KI-RAS, KRAS1, KRAS2, NS, NS3, OES, RALD, RASK2, c-Ki-ras, c-Ki-ras2)
  Promoter: CMV
  Tag / fusion protein: SmBiT (N terminal on backbone)
  Cloning method: Other
Terms and licenses: Academic/Nonprofit Terms; Industry Terms
How to cite: SmBiT-KRAS 4B G12C BiBiT Ready Vector was a gift from Promega Corporation (Addgene plasmid # 237079 ; http://n2t.net/addgene:237079 ; RRID:Addgene_237079)
