[The description below was written by a language model from this plasmid's Addgene catalogue record and pLannotate feature annotations shown in this document.]
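Description:
SmBiT-KRAS 4B G12C BiBiT Ready Vector is a 5.1 kb mammalian expression plasmid built on the pFN218K SmBiT CMV-Blast Flexi backbone. It produces human KRAS (4B isoform) carrying the oncogenic G12C substitution, fused at its N terminus to SmBiT, the small peptide component of the split NanoLuc (NanoBiT) luciferase. In bacteria the plasmid is selected with kanamycin through an EM7-driven neo/nptII gene. The catalogue lists it as high copy, whereas the automated annotation calls the replication region a p15A origin with an adjacent RSF ori fragment and a bom remnant, so the exact origin type is not clear from the record. A single loxP site sits just upstream of the EM7 promoter; its purpose is not stated.

The expression cassette consists of the CMV immediate-early enhancer and promoter, a chimeric β-globin/immunoglobulin intron that improves transcript processing, and a T7 promoter that could support in vitro transcription. These are followed by the K-Ras coding sequence, a short polylinker remnant and an SV40 polyadenylation signal. The SmBiT tag is not annotated separately in the feature table, but according to the catalogue it is supplied by the backbone upstream of KRAS. The small "SET1" and large T antigen fragments are probably incidental matches from the annotation software. A separate, oppositely oriented cassette uses the SV40 early promoter to drive blasticidin S deaminase with a synthetic poly(A) signal, which allows blasticidin selection of stably transfected cells.

The stated purpose is CMV-driven expression of the SmBiT-KRAS G12C fusion in mammalian cells. Such a fusion is generally paired with a LgBiT-tagged partner, giving a luminescent readout of protein proximity or interaction. The record does not define the specific "BiBiT" assay format.
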