Features (pLannotate 1.2.2; 20 found; start..end, strand, type, name):
     24..105     -  polyA_signal   SV40 poly(A) signal: SV40 polyadenylation signal
    128..211     -  CDS            large T antigen (fragment): large T antigen from SV40 (simian virus 40)
    276..641     +  enhancer       CMV enhancer: human cytomegalovirus immediate early enhancer
    643..842     +  promoter       CMV promoter: human cytomegalovirus (CMV) immediate early promoter
    981..1113    +  intron         chimeric intron: chimera between introns from human β-globin and immunoglobulin heavy chain genes
   1157..1175    +  promoter       T7 promoter: promoter for bacteriophage T7 RNA polymerase
   1279..1845    +  CDS            K-Ras: human small GTPase proto-oncoprotein
   1854..1909    +  misc_feature   MCS: pUC18/19 multiple cloning site
   1916..1965    +  CDS            SET1 (fragment): solubility-enhancement tag derived from T7 phage gene 10B
   1991..2112    -  polyA_signal   SV40 poly(A) signal: SV40 polyadenylation signal
   2135..2203    -  CDS            large T antigen (fragment): large T antigen from SV40 (simian virus 40)
   2227..2260    +  protein_bind   loxP: Cre-mediated recombination occurs in the 8-bp core sequence (GCATACAT). Cre recombinase
   2270..2317    +  promoter       EM7 promoter: synthetic bacterial promoter&nbsp
   2349..3140    +  CDS            neo: KKA2_KLEPN - Also known as kan, nptII. Experimental evidence at protein level: Swiss-Prot protein existence level 1. Resistance to kanamycin, neomycin, paromomycin, ribostamycin, butirosin and gentamicin B. From Klebsiella pneumoniae.
   3360..3905    +  rep_origin     p15A ori: Plasmids containing the medium-copy-number p15A origin of replication can be propagated in E. coli cells that contain a second plasmid with the ColE1 origin.
   3993..4048    +  rep_origin     RSF ori (fragment): Plasmids containing the RSF 1030 origin of replication can be propagated in E. coli cells that contain additional plasmids with compatible origins.
   4147..4173    -  misc_feature   bom (fragment): basis of mobility region from pBR322
   4189..4237    -  polyA_signal   poly(A) signal: synthetic polyadenylation signal
   4261..4659    -  CDS            BSD: blasticidin S deaminase; Aspergillus terreus BSD; confers resistance to blasticidin
   4690..5047    -  promoter       SV40 promoter: SV40 enhancer and early promoter
>Addgene plasmid #237079 | SmBiT-KRAS 4B G12C BiBiT Ready Vector | addgene full sequence | sequence record 473308 | Addgene NGS Result
AAGACGCGTTAATTAAGACGTCGGCAGTGAAAAAAATGCTTTATTTGTGAAATTTGTGATGCTATTGCTT
TATTTGTAACCATTATAAGCTGCAATAAACAAGTTAACAACAACAATTGCATTCATTTTATGTTTCAGGT
TCAGGGGGAGGTGTGGGAGGTTTTTTAAAGCAAGTAAAACCTCTACAAATGTGGTATGGCTGATTATGAT
CCGCGGCCGCAATACGTCGACGTTATCAGCTGACTTCGTACGAGAGCCTAGGATTATGGCGCGCCACTAG
TTATTAATAGTAATCAATTACGGGGTCATTAGTTCATAGCCCATATATGGAGTTCCGCGTTACATAACTT
ACGGTAAATGGCCCGCCTGGCTGACCGCCCAACGACCCCCGCCCATTGACGTCAATAATGACGTATGTTC
CCATAGTAACGCCAATAGGGACTTTCCATTGACGTCAATGGGTGGAGTATTTACGGTAAACTGCCCACTT
GGCAGTACATCAAGTGTATCATATGCCAAGTCCGCCCCCTATTGACGTCAATGACGGTAAATGGCCCGCC
TGGCATTATGCCCAGTACATGACCTTACGGGACTTTCCTACTTGGCAGTACATCTACGTATTAGTCATCG
CTATTACCATGGTGATGCGGTTTTGGCAGTACACCAATGGGCGTGGATAGCGGTTTGACTCACGGGGATT
TCCAAGTCTCCACCCCATTGACGTCAATGGGAGTTTGTTTTGGCACCAAAATCAACGGGACTTTCCAAAA
TGTCGTAATAACCCCGCCCCGTTGACGCAAATGGGCGGTAGGCGTGTACGGTGGGAGGTCTATATAAGCA
GAGCTGGTTTAGTGAACCGTCAGATCACTAGAAGCTTTATTGCGGTAGTTTATCACAGTTAAATTGCTAA
CGCAGTCAGTGCTTCTGACACAACAGTCTCGAACTTAAGCTGCAGAAGTTGGTCGTGAGGCACTGGGCAG
GTAAGTATCAAGGTTACAAGACAGGTTTAAGGAGACCAATAGAAACTGGGCTTGTCGAGACAGAGAAGAC
TCTTGCGTTTCTGATAGGCACCTATTGGTCTTACTGACATCCACTTTGCCTTTCTCTCCACAGGTGTCCA
CTCCCAGTTCAATTACAGCTCTTAAGGCTAGAGTATTAATACGACTCACTATAGGGCTAGCGCTCACCAT
GGTGACCGGCTACCGGCTGTTCGAGGAGATTCTCGGGAGCTCCGGTGGTGGCGGGAGCGGAGGTGGAGGC
TCGAGCGGTGCGATCGCCATGACTGAATATAAACTTGTGGTAGTTGGAGCTTGCGGCGTAGGCAAGAGTG
CCTTGACGATACAGCTAATTCAGAATCATTTTGTGGACGAATATGATCCAACAATAGAGGATTCCTACAG
GAAGCAAGTAGTAATTGATGGAGAAACCTGTCTCTTGGATATTCTCGACACAGCAGGTCAAGAGGAGTAC
AGTGCAATGAGGGACCAGTACATGAGGACTGGGGAGGGCTTTCTTTGTGTATTTGCCATAAATAATACTA
AATCATTTGAAGATATTCACCATTATAGAGAACAAATTAAAAGAGTTAAGGACTCTGAAGATGTACCTAT
GGTCCTAGTAGGAAATAAATGTGATTTGCCTTCTAGAACAGTAGACACAAAACAGGCTCAGGACTTAGCA
AGAAGTTATGGAATTCCTTTTATTGAAACATCAGCAAAGACAAGACAGGGTGTTGATGATGCCTTCTATA
CATTAGTTCGAGAAATTCGAAAACATAAAGAAAAGATGAGCAAAGATGGTAAAAAGAAGAAAAAGAAGTC
AAAGACAAAGTGTGTAATTATGTAAGTTTAAACGAATTCGGGCTCGGTACCCGGGGATCCTCTAGAGTCG
ACCTGCAGGCATGCAAGCTGATCCGGCTGCTAACAAAGCCCGAAAGGAAGCTGAGTTGGCTGCTGCCACC
GCTGAGCAAGGCCGCTTCGAGCAGACATGATAAGATACATTGATGAGTTTGGACAAACCACAACTAGAAT
GCAGTGAAAAAAATGCTTTATTTGTGAAATTTGTGATGCTATTGCTTTATTTGTAACCATTATAAGCTGC
AATAAACAAGTTAACAACAACAATTGCATTCATTTTATGTTTCAGGTTCAGGGGGAGATGTGGGAGGTTT
TTTTAAGCAAGTAAAACCTCTACAAATGTGGTAAAATCTTAATTAAGAATTCTAATATAACTTCGTATAG
CATACATTATACGAAGTTATGGATCCACTGTTGACAATTAATCATCGGCATAGTATATCGGCATAGTATA
ATACGACAAGGTGAGGAACTAAACCCAGGAGGCAGATCATGATTGAACAAGATGGATTGCACGCAGGTTC
TCCGGCCGCTTGGGTGGAGAGGCTATTCGGCTATGACTGGGCACAACAGACAATCGGCTGCTCTGATGCC
GCCGTGTTCCGGCTGTCAGCGCAGGGGCGCCCGGTTCTTTTTGTCAAGACCGACCTGTCCGGTGCCCTGA
ATGAACTGCAGGACGAGGCAGCGCGGCTATCGTGGCTGGCCACGACGGGCGTTCCTTGCGCAGCTGTGCT
CGACGTTGTCACTGAAGCGGGAAGGGACTGGCTGCTATTGGGCGAAGTGCCGGGGCAGGATCTCCTGTCA
TCTCACCTTGCTCCTGCCGAGAAAGTATCCATCATGGCTGATGCAATGCGGCGGCTGCATACGCTTGATC
CGGCTACCTGCCCATTCGACCACCAAGCGAAACATCGCATCGAGCGAGCACGTACTCGGATGGAAGCCGG
TCTTGTCGATCAGGATGATCTGGACGAAGAGCATCAGGGGCTCGCGCCAGCCGAACTGTTCGCCAGGCTC
AAGGCGCGCATGCCCGACGGCGAGGATCTCGTCGTGACCCATGGCGATGCCTGCTTGCCGAATATCATGG
TGGAAAATGGCCGCTTTTCTGGATTCATCGACTGTGGCCGGCTGGGTGTGGCGGACCGCTATCAGGACAT
AGCGTTGGCTACCCGTGATATTGCTGAAGAGCTTGGCGGCGAATGGGCTGACCGCTTCCTCGTGCTTTAC
GGTATCGCCGCTCCCGATTCGCAGCGCATCGCCTTCTATCGCCTTCTTGACGAGTTCTTCTGATTCGAAA
TGACCGACCAAGCGACGCCCAACCGGTATCAGCTCACTCAAAGGCGGTAATACGGTTATCCACAGAATCA
GGGGATAACGCAGGAAAGAACATGTCAAACATGAGAATTACAACTTATATCGTATGGGGCTGACTTCAGG
TGCTACATTTGAAGAGATAAATTGCACTGAAATCTAGAAATATTTTATCTGATTAATAAGATGATCTTCT
TGAGATCGTTTTGGTCTGCGCGTAATCTCTTGCTCTGAAAACGAAAAAACCGCCTTGCAGGGCGGTTTTT
CGAAGGTTCTCTGAGCTACCAACTCTTTGAACCGAGGTAACTGGCTTGGAGGAGCGCAGTCACCAAAACT
TGTCCTTTCAGTTTAGCCTTAACCGGCGCATGACTTCAAGACTAACTCCTCTAAATCAATTACCAGTGGC
TGCTGCCAGTGGTGCTTTTGCATGTCTTTCCGGGTTGGACTCAAGACGATAGTTACCGGATAAGGCGCAG
CGGTCGGACTGAACGGGGGGTTCGTGCATACAGTCCAGCTTGGAGCGAACTGCCTACCCGGAACTGAGTG
TCAGGCGTGGAATGAGACAAACGCGGCCATAACAGCGGAATGACACCGGTAAACCGAAAGGCAGGAACAG
GAGAGCGCACGAGGGAGCCGCCAGGGGGAAACGCCTGGTATCTTTATAGTCCTGTCGGGTTTCGCCACCA
CTGATTTGAGCGTCAGATTTCGTGATGCTTGTCAGGGGGGCGGAGCCTATGGAAAAACGGCTTTGCCGCG
GCCCTCTCACTTCCCTGTTAAGTATCTTCCTGGCATCTTCCAGGAAATCTCCGCCCCGTTCGTAAGCCAT
TTCCGCTCGCCGCAGTCGAACGACCGAGCGTAGCGAGTCAGTGAGCGAGGAAGCGGAATATATCCTGTAT
CACATATTCTGCTGACGCACCGGTGCAGCCTTTTTTCTCCTGCCACATGAAGCACTTCACTGACACCCTC
ATCAGTGCCAACATAGTAAGCCAGTATACACTCCGCTAGCGCTGATGTCCGGAATCGTCACACAAAAAAC
CAACACACAGATGTAATGAAAATAAAGATATTTTATTGCGGCCATCGTGATGGCTAGAGTTTAGCCCTCC
CACACATAACCAGAGGGCAGCAATTCACGAATCCCAACTGCCGTCGGCTGTCCATCACTGTCCTTCACTA
TGGCTTTGATCCCAGGATGCAGATCGAGAAGCACCTGTCGGCACCGTCCGCAGGGGCTCAAGATGCCCCT
GTTCTCATTTCCGATCGCGACGATACAAGTCAGGTTGCCAGCTGCCGCAGCAGCAGCAGTGCCCAGCACC
ACGAGTTCTGCACAAGGTCCCCCAGTAAAATGATATACATTGACACCAGTGAAGATGCGGCCGTCGCTAG
AGAGAGCTGCGCTGGCGACGCTGTAGTCTTCAGAGATGGGGATGCTGTTGATTGTAGCCGTTGCTCTTTC
AATGAGGGTGGATTCTTCTTGAGACAAAGGCTTGGCCATGGTGGCGCTAGTGTCAGAAGAATCGAGCTTT
TTGCAAAAGCCTAGGCCTCCAAAAAAGCCTCCTCACTACTTCTGGAATAGCTCAGAGGCCGAGGCGGCCT
CGGCCTCTGCATAAATAAAAAAAATTAGTCAGCCATGGGGCGGAGAATGGGCGGAACTGGGCGGAGTTAG
GGGCGGGATGGGCGGAGTTAGGGGCGGGACTATGGTTGCTGACTAATTGAGATGCATGCTTTGCATACTT
CTGCCTGCTGGGGAGCCTGGGGACTTTCCACACCTGGTTGCTGACTAATTGAGATGCATGCTTTGCATAC
TTCTGCCTGCTGGGGAGCCTGGGGACTTTCCACACCCTAACTGACACACATTCCACAGCTGGTTCTTTCC
GCCTCAGAAGGTACCTAACCAAGTTCCTCTTTCAGAGGTTATTTCAGGCCATGGTGCTGCGC
